>Addgene plasmid #132051 | pDONR221_SLC25A22 | addgene full sequence | sequence record 261848 | Addgene NGS Result
CTTTCCTGCGTTATCCCCTGATTCTGTGGATAACCGTATTACCGCCTTTGAGTGAGCTGATACCGCTCGC
CGCAGCCGAACGACCGAGCGCAGCGAGTCAGTGAGCGAGGAAGCGGAAGAGCGCCCAATACGCAAACCGC
CTCTCCCCGCGCGTTGGCCGATTCATTAATGCAGCTGGCACGACAGGTTTCCCGACTGGAAAGCGGGCAG
TGAGCGCAACGCAATTAATACGCGTACCGCTAGCCAGGAAGAGTTTGTAGAAACGCAAAAAGGCCATCCG
TCAGGATGGCCTTCTGCTTAGTTTGATGCCTGGCAGTTTATGGCGGGCGTCCTGCCCGCCACCCTCCGGG
CCGTTGCTTCACAACGTTCAAATCCGCTCCCGGCGGATTTGTCCTACTCAGGAGAGCGTTCACCGACAAA
CAACAGATAAAACGAAAGGCCCAGTCTTCCGACTGAGCCTTTCGTTTTATTTGATGCCTGGCAGTTCCCT
ACTCTCGCGTTAACGCTAGCATGGATGTTTTCCCAGTCACGACGTTGTAAAACGACGGCCAGTCTTAAGC
TCGGGCCCCAAATAATGATTTTATTTTGACTGATAGTGACCTGTTCGTTGCAACACATTGATGAGCAATG
CTTTTTTATAATGCCAACTTTGTACAAAAAAGCAGGCTCCACCATGGCCGACAAGCAGATCAGCCTGCCT
GCCAAGCTGATCAACGGAGGAATCGCAGGACTGATCGGAGTGACCTGCGTGTTCCCAATCGACCTGGCCA
AGACAAGGCTGCAGAACCAGCAGAATGGCCAGCGCGTGTACACCAGCATGTCCGATTGTCTGATCAAGAC
AGTGCGGTCTGAGGGCTACTTTGGCATGTATAGAGGCGCCGCCGTGAACCTGACCCTGGTGACACCCGAG
AAGGCCATCAAGCTGGCCGCCAATGACTTCTTTCGGCACCAGCTGTCCAAGGATGGCCAGAAGCTGACCC
TGCTGAAGGAGATGCTGGCAGGATGCGGAGCAGGCACATGTCAGGTCATCGTGACCACACCTATGGAGAT
GCTGAAGATCCAGCTGCAGGATGCAGGAAGGATCGCAGCCCAGAGAAAGATCCTGGCCGCCCAGGGCCAG
CTGTCCGCCCAGGGCGGCGCCCAGCCATCTGTGGAGGCACCAGCAGCACCAAGGCCTACCGCCACACAGC
TGACCAGAGACCTGCTGCGGTCCAGAGGAATCGCAGGACTGTACAAGGGACTGGGAGCCACCCTGCTGAG
GGATGTGCCTTTCTCTGTGGTGTATTTCCCACTGTTTGCCAACCTGAATCAGCTGGGCAGACCCGCCTCT
GAGGAGAAGAGCCCTTTCTACGTGAGCTTTCTGGCAGGATGCGTGGCAGGATCCGCCGCAGCCGTGGCCG
TGAACCCATGTGACGTGGTGAAGACCAGGCTGCAGTCTCTGCAGCGCGGCGTGAATGAGGACACATATAG
CGGCATCCTGGATTGCGCAAGGAAGATCCTGAGGCACGAGGGACCAAGCGCCTTTCTGAAGGGAGCATAC
TGTCGGGCCCTGGTCATCGCACCACTGTTCGGAATCGCACAGGTGGTGTATTTTCTGGGAATCGCAGAGT
CCCTGCTGGGACTGCTGCAGGATCCTCAGGCCGACCCAGCTTTCTTGTACAAAGTTGGCATTATAAGAAA
GCATTGCTTATCAATTTGTTGCAACGAACAGGTCACTATCAGTCAAAATAAAATCATTATTTGCCATCCA
GCTGATATCCCCTATAGTGAGTCGTATTACATGGTCATAGCTGTTTCCTGGCAGCTCTGGCCCGTGTCTC
AAAATCTCTGATGTTACATTGCACAAGATAAAAATATATCATCATGAACAATAAAACTGTCTGCTTACAT
AAACAGTAATACAAGGGGTGTTATGAGCCATATTCAACGGGAAACGTCGAGGCCGCGATTAAATTCCAAC
ATGGATGCTGATTTATATGGGTATAAATGGGCTCGCGATAATGTCGGGCAATCAGGTGCGACAATCTATC
GCTTGTATGGGAAGCCCGATGCGCCAGAGTTGTTTCTGAAACATGGCAAAGGTAGCGTTGCCAATGATGT
TACAGATGAGATGGTCAGACTAAACTGGCTGACGGAATTTATGCCTCTTCCGACCATCAAGCATTTTATC
CGTACTCCTGATGATGCATGGTTACTCACCACTGCGATCCCCGGAAAAACAGCATTCCAGGTATTAGAAG
AATATCCTGATTCAGGTGAAAATATTGTTGATGCGCTGGCAGTGTTCCTGCGCCGGTTGCATTCGATTCC
TGTTTGTAATTGTCCTTTTAACAGCGATCGCGTATTTCGTCTCGCTCAGGCGCAATCACGAATGAATAAC
GGTTTGGTTGATGCGAGTGATTTTGATGACGAGCGTAATGGCTGGCCTGTTGAACAAGTCTGGAAAGAAA
TGCATAAACTTTTGCCATTCTCACCGGATTCAGTCGTCACTCATGGTGATTTCTCACTTGATAACCTTAT
TTTTGACGAGGGGAAATTAATAGGTTGTATTGATGTTGGACGAGTCGGAATCGCAGACCGATACCAGGAT
CTTGCCATCCTATGGAACTGCCTCGGTGAGTTTTCTCCTTCATTACAGAAACGGCTTTTTCAAAAATATG
GTATTGATAATCCTGATATGAATAAATTGCAGTTTCATTTGATGCTCGATGAGTTTTTCTAATCAGAATT
GGTTAATTGGTTGTAACACTGGCAGAGCATTACGCTGACTTGACGGGACGGCGCAAGCTCATGACCAAAA
TCCCTTAACGTGAGTTACGCGTCGTTCCACTGAGCGTCAGACCCCGTAGAAAAGATCAAAGGATCTTCTT
GAGATCCTTTTTTTCTGCGCGTAATCTGCTGCTTGCAAACAAAAAAACCACCGCTACCAGCGGTGGTTTG
TTTGCCGGATCAAGAGCTACCAACTCTTTTTCCGAAGGTAACTGGCTTCAGCAGAGCGCAGATACCAAAT
ACTGTTCTTCTAGTGTAGCCGTAGTTAGGCCACCACTTCAAGAACTCTGTAGCACCGCCTACATACCTCG
CTCTGCTAATCCTGTTACCAGTGGCTGCTGCCAGTGGCGATAAGTCGTGTCTTACCGGGTTGGACTCAAG
ACGATAGTTACCGGATAAGGCGCAGCGGTCGGGCTGAACGGGGGGTTCGTGCACACAGCCCAGCTTGGAG
CGAACGACCTACACCGAACTGAGATACCTACAGCGTGAGCTATGAGAAAGCGCCACGCTTCCCGAAGGGA
GAAAGGCGGACAGGTATCCGGTAAGCGGCAGGGTCGGAACAGGAGAGCGCACGAGGGAGCTTCCAGGGGG
AAACGCCTGGTATCTTTATAGTCCTGTCGGGTTTCGCCACCTCTGACTTGAGCGTCGATTTTTGTGATGC
TCGTCAGGGGGGCGGAGCCTATGGAAAAACGCCAGCAACGCGGCCTTTTTACGGTTCCTGGCCTTTTGCT
GGCCTTTTGCTCACATGTT
Features (pLannotate 1.2.2; 10 found; start..end, strand, type, name):
    121..213     +  CDS            lacI (fragment): lac repressor; lacI; The lac repressor binds to the lac operator to inhibit transcription in E. coli. This inhibition can be relieved by adding lactose or isopropyl-β-D-thiogalactopyranoside (IPTG).
    268..295     -  terminator     rrnB T2 terminator: transcription terminator T2 from the E. coli rrnB gene
    427..470     +  terminator     rrnB T1 terminator: Escherichia coli rrnB; transcription terminator T1 from the E. coli rrnB gene
    517..553     -  CDS            lacZα (fragment): LacZα fragment of β-galactosidase; lacZ fragment
    569..668     +  protein_bind   attL1: mutant version of attL; recombination site for the Gateway® LR reaction LR Clonase™
    674..1642    +  CDS            SLC25A22: GHC1_HUMAN - Also known as GC1. Experimental evidence at protein level: Swiss-Prot protein existence level 1. Involved in the transport of glutamate across the inner mitochondrial membrane. Glutamate is cotransported with H(+). From Homo sapiens (Human).
   1644..1743    -  protein_bind   attL2: mutant version of attL; recombination site for the Gateway® LR reaction LR Clonase™
   1761..1779    -  promoter       T7 promoter: promoter for bacteriophage T7 RNA polymerase
   1913..2722    +  CDS            KanR: aminoglycoside phosphotransferase; aph(3')-Ia; confers resistance to kanamycin in bacteria or G418 (Geneticin®) in eukaryotes
   2869..3457    +  rep_origin     ori: high-copy-number ColE1/pMB1/pBR322/pUC origin of replication
