[The description below was written by a language model from this plasmid's Addgene catalogue record and pLannotate feature annotations shown in this document.]
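Description:
pDONR221_SLC25A22 is a Gateway entry clone built on the pDONR221 backbone and carrying a codon-optimized open reading frame for human SLC25A22 (also known as GC1). This gene encodes a mitochondrial carrier that cotransports glutamate with a proton across the inner mitochondrial membrane. The plasmid is about 3.5 kb in total, with a 969 bp insert. It is propagated in E. coli from a high-copy ColE1/pUC-type origin of replication and selected through a kanamycin resistance gene (aminoglycoside phosphotransferase).

The ORF sits between attL1 and attL2, the recombination sites produced when a fragment is captured into a donor vector. In an LR Clonase reaction these sites exchange with the attR sites of a destination vector, moving the coding sequence in a defined orientation and reading frame. Although the catalogue lists the vector type as mammalian expression, no eukaryotic promoter or polyadenylation signal is annotated. The clone is therefore a shuttle for the ORF, and expression depends on the promoter, tags and selection markers of the chosen destination vector. Upstream of the cassette, rrnB T1 and T2 terminators insulate the insert from read-through transcription in bacteria. A T7 promoter lies just beyond attL2, pointing back toward the insert. The short lacI and lacZα fragments are backbone remnants with no functional role. M13 forward and reverse priming sites flanking the cassette are listed for sequence verification.

The plasmid belongs to a large consortium collection of solute carrier (SLC) transporter clones, intended for subcloning into custom expression vectors for studies of transporter function and drug discovery.
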