Addgene plasmid #132051: pDONR221_SLC25A22
Purpose: Gateway entry clone with codon-optimized ORF sequence for subcloning into custom expression vectors
Depositing lab: RESOLUTE Consortium & Giulio Superti-Furga. Depositing organization: CeMM Research Center for Molecular Medicine. Publication: The RESOLUTE consortium: unlocking SLC transporters for drug discovery. Superti-Furga G, Lackner D, Wiedmer T, Ingles-Prieto A, Barbosa B, Girardi E, Goldmann U, Gurtl B, Klavins K, Klimek C, Lindinger S, Lineiro-Retes E, Muller AC, Onstein S, Redinger G, Reil D, Sedlyarov V, Wolf G, Crawford M, Everley R, ... Steppan CM. Nat Rev Drug Discov. 2020 Jul;19(7):429-430. doi: 10.1038/d41573-020-00056-6. PubMed 32265506.
Backbone
  Vector backbone: pDONR221
  Backbone manufacturer: Thermo Fisher Scientific
  Backbone size w/o insert (bp): 2550
  Vector type: Mammalian Expression
Growth in bacteria
  Bacterial resistance: Kanamycin, 50 μg/mL
  Growth temperature: 37°C
  Growth strain: Stbl3
  Copy number: High Copy
Gene/Insert
  Gene/Insert name: SLC25A22 (alt name: GC1, FLJ13044, NET44, EIEE3)
  Species: H. sapiens (human)
  Insert size (bp): 969
  Entrez Gene: SLC25A22 (a.k.a. DEE3, EIEE3, GC-1, GC1, NET44)
  Cloning method: Gateway Cloning
  Sequencing primers: 5′ M13-fwd; 3′ M13-rev
Terms and licenses: Academic/Nonprofit Terms; Industry Terms
Depositor comments: For more information on the full Resolute plasmid collection, please see www.addgene.org/depositor-collections/re-solute/. Please provide your feedback on this plasmid to the RESOLUTE consortium by filling out their RESOLUTE repository feedback form: https://forms.office.com/Pages/ResponsePage.aspx?id=0e05yklzmkS7rjFGQL4N7z4feCLQvEJAmVcOCM_u885UN1JJRko0Ukg4TVQwNTZLOUxPQVJWT1NHUCQlQCN0PWcu
How to cite: pDONR221_SLC25A22 was a gift from RESOLUTE Consortium & Giulio Superti-Furga (Addgene plasmid # 132051 ; http://n2t.net/addgene:132051 ; RRID:Addgene_132051)
