>Addgene plasmid #132051 | pDONR221_SLC25A22 | depositor partial sequence | sequence record 253502 | Codon-optimized ORF of SLC25A22
ATGGCCGACAAGCAGATCAGCCTGCCTGCCAAGCTGATCAACGGAGGAATCGCAGGACTGATCGGAGTGA
CCTGCGTGTTCCCAATCGACCTGGCCAAGACAAGGCTGCAGAACCAGCAGAATGGCCAGCGCGTGTACAC
CAGCATGTCCGATTGTCTGATCAAGACAGTGCGGTCTGAGGGCTACTTTGGCATGTATAGAGGCGCCGCC
GTGAACCTGACCCTGGTGACACCCGAGAAGGCCATCAAGCTGGCCGCCAATGACTTCTTTCGGCACCAGC
TGTCCAAGGATGGCCAGAAGCTGACCCTGCTGAAGGAGATGCTGGCAGGATGCGGAGCAGGCACATGTCA
GGTCATCGTGACCACACCTATGGAGATGCTGAAGATCCAGCTGCAGGATGCAGGAAGGATCGCAGCCCAG
AGAAAGATCCTGGCCGCCCAGGGCCAGCTGTCCGCCCAGGGCGGCGCCCAGCCATCTGTGGAGGCACCAG
CAGCACCAAGGCCTACCGCCACACAGCTGACCAGAGACCTGCTGCGGTCCAGAGGAATCGCAGGACTGTA
CAAGGGACTGGGAGCCACCCTGCTGAGGGATGTGCCTTTCTCTGTGGTGTATTTCCCACTGTTTGCCAAC
CTGAATCAGCTGGGCAGACCCGCCTCTGAGGAGAAGAGCCCTTTCTACGTGAGCTTTCTGGCAGGATGCG
TGGCAGGATCCGCCGCAGCCGTGGCCGTGAACCCATGTGACGTGGTGAAGACCAGGCTGCAGTCTCTGCA
GCGCGGCGTGAATGAGGACACATATAGCGGCATCCTGGATTGCGCAAGGAAGATCCTGAGGCACGAGGGA
CCAAGCGCCTTTCTGAAGGGAGCATACTGTCGGGCCCTGGTCATCGCACCACTGTTCGGAATCGCACAGG
TGGTGTATTTTCTGGGAATCGCAGAGTCCCTGCTGGGACTGCTGCAGGATCCTCAGGCC
